Addgene plasmid #153627: pGBW-m4252871
Purpose: Mammalian expression plasmid for SARS-CoV-2 ORF7b
Depositing lab: Ginkgo Bioworks & Benjie Chen. Depositing organization: Ginkgo Bioworks.
Backbone
  Vector backbone: pTwist_CMV_Puro_6 with AarI site removed
  Backbone size w/o insert (bp): 6080
  Vector type: Mammalian Expression
  Selectable markers: Puromycin
Growth in bacteria
  Bacterial resistance: Ampicillin, 100 μg/mL
  Growth temperature: 37°C
  Growth strain: DH5alpha
  Copy number: High Copy
Gene/Insert
  Gene/Insert name: SARS-CoV-2 ORF7b
  Species: Severe acute respiratory syndrome coronavirus 2
  Insert size (bp): 125
  Mutation: wt
  Entrez Gene: ORF7b (a.k.a. GU280_gp08)
  Promoter: CMV
  Tag / fusion protein: Cleavable TEV;TRX (C terminal on backbone)
  Cloning method: Unknown
Resource information
  A portion of this plasmid was derived from a plasmid made by: GinkgoBioworks
Depositor comments: NCBI reference sequence: 43740574
How to cite: pGBW-m4252871 was a gift from Ginkgo Bioworks & Benjie Chen (Addgene plasmid # 153627 ; http://n2t.net/addgene:153627 ; RRID:Addgene_153627)
