[The description below was written by a language model from this plasmid's Addgene catalogue record and pLannotate feature annotations shown in this document.]
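Description:
pGBW-m4252871 is a mammalian expression plasmid for the SARS-CoV-2 accessory protein ORF7b, built on a pTwist_CMV_Puro_6 backbone from which an AarI site was removed. In bacteria it is maintained as a high-copy plasmid through a ColE1/pUC-type origin and selected with ampicillin via the β-lactamase gene. For mammalian cells it carries a separate puromycin N-acetyltransferase cassette, driven by the human ubiquitin C promoter and closed by a synthetic poly(A) signal, which allows enrichment or stable selection of transfected cells.

The wild-type ORF7b coding sequence sits on the reverse strand downstream of the CMV immediate-early enhancer and promoter; the annotation detects only the enhancer and short or truncated promoter matches, while the catalogue simply lists the promoter as CMV. ORF7b is fused at its C terminus to backbone-encoded E. coli thioredoxin (trxA), which the catalogue describes as cleavable with TEV protease. The feature table additionally shows a 6xHis tag following thioredoxin, which the catalogue tag field does not mention, and the TEV site itself is not annotated but would fit in the short gap between ORF7b and trxA. Thioredoxin is commonly used as a solubility and stability partner, the His tag permits affinity capture or detection, and TEV cleavage would release the small viral protein from its fusion partner. An SV40 poly(A) region lies beyond the end of the fusion. Bacterial rrnG and T7 terminators and β-globin insulator elements flank the cassettes, presumably to limit transcriptional read-through and interference between units.

The record supports use for expressing tagged ORF7b in mammalian cells, but does not specify particular applications.
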