Features (pLannotate 1.2.2; 21 found; start..end, strand, type, name):
     53..99      +  terminator     T7 terminator: transcription terminator for bacteriophage T7 RNA polymerase
    104..175     -  misc_feature   5' β-globin insulator: insulator upstream of the human β-globin locus (Farrell et al., 2002)
    327..463     -  terminator     rrnG terminator: transcription terminator from the E. coli ribosomal RNA rrnG operon (Albrechtsen et al., 1991)
    476..1336    -  CDS            AmpR: β-lactamase; bla; confers resistance to ampicillin, carbenicillin, and related antibiotics
   1602..1650    -  polyA_signal   poly(A) signal: synthetic polyadenylation signal
   1679..2276    -  CDS            PuroR (fragment): puromycin N-acetyltransferase; pac from Streptomyces; confers resistance to puromycin
   2280..3489    -  promoter       UbC promoter: human ubiquitin C promoter
   3753..3817    +  CDS            bla(M) (fragment): β-lactamase lacking the signal sequence; bla(M); allows cytosolic expression of β-lactamase
   3989..4577    +  rep_origin     ori: high-copy-number ColE1/pMB1/pBR322/pUC origin of replication
   4803..4874    -  misc_feature   3' β-globin insulator: insulator downstream of the human β-globin locus (Farrell et al., 2002)
   4919..5055    -  terminator     rrnG terminator: transcription terminator from the E. coli ribosomal RNA rrnG operon (Albrechtsen et al., 1991)
   5085..5131    -  terminator     T7 terminator: transcription terminator for bacteriophage T7 RNA polymerase
   5154..5223    +  CDS            large T antigen (fragment): large T antigen from SV40 (simian virus 40)
   5246..5367    +  polyA_signal   SV40 poly(A) signal: SV40 polyadenylation signal
   5444..5461    -  CDS            6xHis: 6xHis affinity tag
   5483..5809    -  CDS            trxA: THIO_ECO57 - Experimental evidence at protein level: Swiss-Prot protein existence level 1. Participates in various redox reactions through the reversible oxidation of its active center dithiol to a disulfide and catalyzes dithiol-disulfide exchange reactions. From Escherichia coli O157:H7.
   5831..5959    -  CDS            NS7B_SARS2: Experimental evidence at protein level: Swiss-Prot protein existence level 1. From Severe acute respiratory syndrome coronavirus 2 (2019-nCoV) (SARS-CoV-2).
   6034..6085    -  promoter       CMVd2 promoter: truncated human cytomegalovirus (CMV) immediate early promoter that yields moderately reduced expression relative to the full-length promoter
   6148..6165    +  promoter       CMV promoter (fragment): human cytomegalovirus (CMV) immediate early promoter
   6238..6541    -  enhancer       CMV enhancer: human cytomegalovirus immediate early enhancer
   6622..35      +  polyA_signal   poly(A) signal (across the origin): synthetic polyadenylation signal
>Addgene plasmid #153627 | pGBW-m4252871 | addgene full sequence | sequence record 300592 | Ginkgo NGS Result
CCATCGAAGATGGATGTGTGTTGGTTTTTTGTGTGTGTAACGCAACGATTGATAGCATAACCCCTTGGGG
CCTCTAAACGGGTCTTGAGGGGTTTTTTGAATTGAGAGGTAGCTGAAGCTGCTGTTATGACCACTAGAGG
GAAGAAGATACCTGTGGAGCTAATGGTCCAAGATGTCGGGAGCCGCGATCGCTGCCAAAAAGGTAAGCTG
ACGATAGCTGACGAGATTCGATGCCCGACGAGCAAATGAGCGCCACGGCTGTTCGCGTAAGCTCGAAACG
ACGGAGATTCGATAGAGCCAGAGTCGAGTTTAAACGATTCGGGATCTTAAGGATAAATTTCTGGTAAGGA
GGACACGTATGGAAGTGGGCAAGTTGGGGAAGCCGTATCCGTTGCTGAATCTGGCATATGTGGGAGTATA
AGACGCGCAGCGTCGCATCAGGCATTTTTTTCTGCGCCAATGCACCTAGAATCGGTTACCAATGCTTAAT
CAGTGAGGCACCTATCTCAGCGATCTGTCTATTTCGTTCATCCATAGTTGCCTGACTCCCCGTCGTGTAG
ATAACTACGATACGGGAGGGCTTACCATCTGGCCCCAGTGCTGCAATGATACCGCGAGACCCACGCTCAC
CGGCTCCAGATTTATCAGCAATAAACCAGCCAGCCGGAAGGGCCGAGCGCAGAAGTGGTCCTGCAACTTT
ATCCGCCTCCATCCAGTCTATCAACTGTTGCCGGGAAGCTAGAGTAAGTAGTTCGCCAGTTAATAGTTTA
CGCAAGGTTGTTGCCATTGCTACAGGCATCGTGGTGTCACGCTCGTCGTTTGGTATGGCTTCATTCAGCT
CCGGTTCCCAACGATCAAGGCGAGTTACATGATCCCCCATGTTGTGCAAAAAAGCGGTTAGCTCCTTCGG
TCCTCCAATCGTTGTCAGAAGTAAGTTGGCCGCAGTGTTATCACTCATGGTTATGGCAGCACTGCATAAT
TCTCTTACTGTCATGCCATCCGTAAGATGCTTTTCTGTGACTGGTGAATACTCAACCAAGTCATTCTGAG
AATAGTGTATGCGGCGACCGAGTTGCTCTTGCCCGGCGTCAATACGGGATAATACCGCGCCACATAGCAG
AACTTTAAAAGTGCTCATCATTGGAAAGCGTTCTTCGGGGCGAAAACTCTCAAGGATCTTACCGCTGTTG
AGATCCAGTTCGATGTAACCCACTCGCGCACCCAACTGATCTTCAGCATCTTTTACTTTCACCAGCGTTT
CTGGGTGAGCAAAAACAGGAAGGCAAAATGCCGCAAAAAAGGGAATAAGGGCGACACGGAAATGTTGAAT
ACTCATGCGAAAGCCTCCTGCTGATCCTGTCTCTTGATAGATGTTTGCAAAAGCTAGGACTCGATTATAC
GTTGACCGATCAGACTATCAATATCTAGGTTTAAACAGATCGGTACGCTGCCGTGACCAGGCTTGAGTAC
AATATCTGACGATTGGACTTCCTGGGTCCCAAGCTGGATTCCGACTGGCTGACTGCCAAGCAACGATATG
GATCGTCGAGACTCGCACTGAGAGGATCGTTCTCGGTACACCAGGCGCGCCTAGCGTTACACACACAAAA
AACCAACACACATCCATCTTCGATGGATAGCGATTTTATTATCTAAGACTAGGCTTACATACTAGCCTAG
GCACCGGGCTTGCGGGTCATGCACCAGGTGCGCGGTCCTTCGGGCACCTCGACGTCGGCGGTGACGGTGA
AGCCGAGCCGCTCGTAGAAGGGGAGGTTGCGGGGCGCGGAGGTCTCCAGGAAGGCGGGCACCCCGGCGCG
CTCGGCGGCCTCCACTCCGGGGAGCACGACGGCGCTGCCCAGACCCTTGCCCTGGTGGTCGGGCGAGACG
CCGACGGTGGCCAGGAACCACGCGGGCTCCTTGGGCCGGTGCGGCGCCAGGAGGCCCTCCATCTGTTGCT
GCGCGGCCAGCCGGGAACCGCTCAACTCGGCCATGCGCGGGCCGATCTCGGCGAACACCGCCCCCGCTTC
GACGCTCTCCGGCGTGGTCCAGACCGCCACCGCGGCGCCGTCGTCCGCGACCCACACCTTGCCGATGTCG
AGCCCGACGCGCGTGAGGAAGAGTTCTTGCAGCTCGGTGACCCGCTCGATGTGGCGGTCCGGATCGACGG
TGTGGCGCGTGGCGGGGTAGTCGGCGAACGCGGCGGCGAGGGTGCGTACGGCCCTGGGGACGTCGTCGCG
GGTGGCGAGGCGCACCGTGGGCTTGTACTCGGTCATGTTGTCTAACAAAAAAGCCAAAAACGGCCAGAAT
TTAGCGGACAATTTACAAGTCTAACACTGAAAATTACATATTGACCCAAATGATTACATTTCAAAAGGTG
CCTAAAAAACTTCACAAAACACACTCGCCAACCCCGAGCGCATAGTTCAAAACCGGAGCTTCAGCTACTT
AAGAAGATAGGTACATAAAACCGACCAAAGAAACTGACGCCTCACTTATCCCTCCCCTCACCAGAGGTCC
GGCGCCTGTCGATTCAGGAGAGCCTACCCTAGGCCCGAACCCTGCGTCCTGCGACGGAGAAAAGCCTACC
GCACACCTACCGGCTGGTGGCCCCACCCTGCATTATAAGCCAACAGAACGGGTGACGTCACGACACGACG
AGGGCGCGCGCTCCCAAAGGTACGGGTGCACTGCCCAACGGCACCGCCATAACTGCCGCCCCCGCAACAG
ACGACAAACCGAGTTCTCCAGTCAGTGACAAACTTCACGTCAGGGTCCCCAGATGGTGCCCAGCCCATCT
CACCCGAATAAGAGCTTTCCCGCATTAGCGAAGGGCTCAAGACCTTGGGTTCTTGCCGCCCACCATGCCC
CCCACCTTGTTTCAACGACCTCACAGCCCGCCTCACAAGCGTCTTCCATTCAAGACTCGGGAACAGCCGC
CATTTTGCTGCGCTCCCCCCAACCCCCAGTTCAGGGCAACCTTGCTCGCGGACCCAGACTACAGCCCTTG
GCGGTCTCTCCACACGCTTCCGTCCCACCGAGCGGCCCGGCGGCCACGAAAGCCCCGGCCAGCCCAGCAG
CCCGCTACTCACCAAGTGACGATCACAGCGATCCACAAACAAGAACCGCGACCCAAATCCCGGCTGCGAC
GGAACTAGCTGTGCCACACCCGGCGCGTCCTTATATAATCATCGGCGTTCACCGCCCCACGGAGATCCCT
CCGCAGAATCGCCGAGAAGGGACTACTTTTCCTCGCCTGTTCCGCTCTCTGGAAAGAAAACCAGTGCCCT
AGAGTCACCCAAGTCCCGTCCTAAAATGTCCTTCTGCTGATACTGGGGTTCTAAGGCCGAGTCTTATGAG
CAGCGGGCCGCTGTCCTGAGCGTCCGGGCGGAAGGATCAGGACGCTCCTGCGCCCTTCGTCTGACGTGGC
AGCGCTCGCCGTGACGAGGGGGGCGCCCGCGGGAGGCGCCAAAACCCGGCGCGGAGGCCAGGCGCGCCCC
GATTTCGATATTCCTCGGATCTCGGATAGATCGGGATTGAGGATGTAGGTTGAACTTCTCTCGGGTGATC
CCGATCTCGGATATTCGGGATTGGAGTAATACCTGGCGATAGGCGCTGCCAAGCAATAGCCAAGGCGCAA
GGCCGGCCAAGAGACTTGCGATAGTTCGTTCGAGAGGTAGCCTGCAAGATGGATCGGACGAAAGGTTTGA
AGATTTTCCGACGAGGGCCTTGGAGAGTTCGGAAATTTAAATGCAACTATGGATGAACGAAATAGACAGA
TCGCTGAGATAGGTGCCTCACTGATTAAGCATTGGTAACTGTCAGACCAAGTTTACTCATATATACTTTA
GATTGATTTAAAACTTCATTTTTAATTTAAAAGGATCTAGGTGAAGATCCTTTTTGATAATCTCATGACC
AAAATCCCTTAACGTGAGTTTTCGTTCCACTGAGCGTCAGACCCCGTAGAAAAGATCAAAGGATCTTCTT
GAGATCCTTTTTTTCTGCGCGTAATCTGCTGCTTGCAAACAAAAAAACCACCGCTACCAGCGGTGGTTTG
TTTGCCGGATCAAGAGCTACCAACTCTTTTTCCGAAGGTAACTGGCTTCAGCAGAGCGCAGATACCAAAT
ACTGTTCTTCTAGTGTAGCCGTAGTTAGGCCACCACTTCAAGAACTCTGTAGCACCGCCTACATACCTCG
CTCTGCTAATCCTGTTACCAGTGGCTGCTGCCAGTGGCGATAAGTCGTGTCTTACCGGGTTGGACTCAAG
ACGATAGTTACCGGATAAGGCGCAGCGGTCGGGCTGAACGGGGGGTTCGTGCACACAGCCCAGCTTGGAG
CGAACGACCTACACCGAACTGAGATACCTACAGCGTGAGCTATGAGAAAGCGCCACGCTTCCCGAAGGGA
GAAAGGCGGACAGGTATCCGGTAAGCGGCAGGGTCGGAACAGGAGAGCGCACGAGGGAGCTTCCAGGGGG
AAACGCCTGGTATCTTTATAGTCCTGTCGGGTTTCGCCACCTCTGACTTGAGCGTCGATTTTTGTGATGC
TCGTCAGGGGGGCGGAGCCTATGGAAAAACGCCAGCAACGCGGCCTTTTTACGGTTCCTGGCCTTTTGCT
GGCCTTTTGCTCACATGATTTAAATGAAACTCGTAATCGGAGAACGGGTGCAATAGCAAGGACCAGATCG
AACTTGACTGACGCAATTCTGAGCGTAGTCGAAACCCAGACAAGTCGATCTCGCCAAGTAGCTGACTTGA
CTGGTTAATTAAGTTTCGATAGCCCAAGGTAACCAATGAGATTAGGGAGGGAAGAAAGTTTGATGAACTA
CTTCTGACCCCTAGTGGTGTCCAGAAAAGACCATTAAAGGAATGTCTTGATCGAAATCGAGAGATCGCCT
GCAGGATAGCTGACGACCTTAAGGATAAATTTCTGGTAAGGAGGACACGTATGGAAGTGGGCAAGTTGGG
GAAGCCGTATCCGTTGCTGAATCTGGCATATGTGGGAGTATAAGACGCGCAGCGTCGCATCAGGCATTTT
TTTCTGCGCCAATGCCGGTAGATAGCAATCCGGCCCGAGGGGCACAAAAAACCCCTCAAGACCCGTTTAG
AGGCCCCAAGGGGTTATGCTACGATACCGATAGAGATGGGCCAATACCACATTTGTAGAGGTTTTACTTG
CTTTAAAAAACCTCCCACACCTCCCCCTGAACCTGAAACATAAAATGAATGCAATTGTTGTTGTTAACTT
GTTTATTGCAGCTTATAATGGTTACAAATAAAGCAATAGCATCACAAATTTCACAAATAAAGCATTTTTT
TCACTGCATTCTAGTTGTGGTTTGTCCAAACTCATCAATGTATCTTATCATGTCTGTGAGCTGAAGGTAC
GCTGTATCTCAGTCAGTCAAGCTAGCTTAGCCGCGTGGCACGAGCCCGCTGCTATGGTGATGGTGATGGT
GCATGTGCCCCGAGCCTGAACCTGCCAGGTTAGCGTCCAAGAACTCTTTTAGCTGGCCCTTAGACAGGGC
TCCCACTTTTGTCGCGGCAACTTCCCCATTCTTAAAGAGCAGGAGGGTAGGTATTCCCCTGATGCCGTAT
TTAGGTGCCGTCCCTGGGTTCTGATCTATATTAAGCTTAGCGACAGTTAATTTTCCTTGATACTCGTCGG
CGATCTCGTCCAGAATGGGTGCGATCATCTTGCACGGGCCACACCATTCAGCCCAGAAATCTACCAGTAT
CGCACCATCGGCCTTCAACACGTCTGTATCAAAGGAGTCATCGGTTAGATGAATGATTTTGTCACTCATC
GACTGAAAGTAAAGGTTTTCGGCGTGACATGTCTCATTATGATCTTGTAACTCCAGACTGAACCAAAAAA
TGATTAGCATAATGAGCACCAGAAAAAGCAGGAAAGCCAAGAAGCACAGATAAAAGTCGATGAGCGATAG
TTCTATCATGGTGGCGGCCGCTGGCGGGTGTGTCGAGTGGATGGTAGGATCGACAAAGATCTGATCTGAC
GGTTCACTAAACCAGCTCTGCTTATATAGACCTCCCACCGTACACGCCTACCGCCCATTTGCGTCAATGG
GGCGGAGTTGTTACGACATTTTGGAAAGTCCCGTTGATTTTGGTGCCAAAACAAACTCCCATTGACGTCA
ATGGGGTGGAGACTTGGAAATCCCCGTGAGTCAAACCGCTATCCACGCCCATTGATGTACTGCCAAAACC
GCATCAGCATGGTAATAGCGATGACTAATACGTAGATGTACTGCCAAGTAGGAAAGTCCCATAAGGTCAT
GTACTGGGCATAATGCCAGGCGGGCCATTTACCGTCATTGACGTCAATAGGGGGCGTACTTGGCATATGA
TACACTTGATGTACTGCCAAGTGGGCAGTTTACCGTAAATACTCCACCCATTGACGTCAATGGAAAGTCC
CTATTGGCGTTACTATGGGAACATACGTCATTATTGACGTCAATGGGCGGGGGTCGTTGGGCGGTCAGCC
AGGCGGGCCATTTACCGTAAGTTATGTAACGCGGAACTCCATATATGGGCTATGAACTAATGACCCCGTA
ATTGATTACTAGATCTGGCTACACTCGATCAGCAGTTAGATAATAAAATCGCTAT
